Addgene plasmid #113822: pZNF423-donor
Purpose: CRISPR donor plasmid to tag human transcription factor ZNF423 with GFP
Depositing lab: Kevin White. Depositing organization: University of Chicago.
Backbone
  Vector backbone: pUC19
  Vector type: CRISPR
Growth in bacteria
  Bacterial resistance: Ampicillin, 100 μg/mL
  Growth temperature: 37°C
  Growth strain: DH5alpha
  Copy number: High Copy
Gene/Insert
  Gene/Insert name: ZNF423 homology arms flanking EGFP-IRES-Neo cassette
  Species: H. sapiens (human)
  Entrez Gene: ZNF423 (a.k.a. Ebfaz, JBTS19, NPHP14, OAZ, Roaz, ZFP423, Zfp104, hOAZ)
  Cloning method: Gibson Cloning
  Sequencing primers: 5′ M13pUC-fwd; 3′ M13pUC-rev
Terms and licenses: Academic/Nonprofit Terms; Industry Terms: Not Available to Industry
Depositor comments: Cloning source: SK-N-SH_RA. Use with plasmid pZNF423.1.0-gDNA
How to cite: pZNF423-donor was a gift from Kevin White (Addgene plasmid # 113822 ; http://n2t.net/addgene:113822 ; RRID:Addgene_113822)
