[The description below was written by a language model from this plasmid's Addgene catalogue record and pLannotate feature annotations shown in this document.]
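Description:
pZNF423-donor is a homology-directed repair template built on the pUC19 backbone for CRISPR-mediated tagging of the endogenous human transcription factor gene ZNF423 with GFP. It is a high-copy bacterial plasmid carrying the ColE1/pUC origin and the β-lactamase gene with its own promoter for ampicillin selection. Remnants of the pUC lac region (lac promoter and operator, CAP site, a lacZα fragment) flank the cloning site. The insert was assembled by Gibson cloning, with the record giving SK-N-SH_RA as the cloning source.

The payload is a promoterless knock-in cassette placed between two ZNF423 homology arms. The arms themselves are not annotated, but they presumably occupy the unannotated stretches on either side of the cassette. Reading along the top strand, the cassette begins with a short match to a TEV-cleavage/His-type composite tag and an S-Tag. These are followed by EGFP, an EMCV IRES (IRES2) and the Tn5 neomycin phosphotransferase gene. No mammalian promoter or polyadenylation signal is annotated. This fits a design in which correct integration fuses the tags and EGFP to the ZNF423 coding sequence, so that the endogenous locus drives expression. The IRES then allows NeoR to be translated from the same transcript, so that G418 could select cells with productive integration. The record does not say which end of the protein is tagged.

The plasmid is meant to be used together with the companion guide RNA plasmid pZNF423.1.0-gDNA, which directs cleavage at the target locus. The resulting GFP-tagged endogenous protein could be detected or captured through GFP or the affinity tags, though the record gives no specific downstream application. The two sequence records (sequenced and depositor-supplied) differ by a single nucleotide in length and give the same annotation.
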