Features (pLannotate 1.2.2; 16 found; start..end, strand, type, name):
      1..21      +  misc_feature   MCS (fragment): pUC18/19 multiple cloning site
     58..74      -  protein_bind   lac operator: The lac repressor binds to the lac operator to inhibit transcription in E. coli. This inhibition can be relieved by adding lactose or isopropyl-β-D-thiogalactopyranoside (IPTG). lac repressor encoded by lacI
     82..112     -  promoter       lac promoter: promoter for the E. coli lac operon
    127..148     -  protein_bind   CAP binding site: CAP binding activates transcription in the presence of cAMP. E. coli catabolite activator protein
    161..253     -  CDS            lacI (fragment): lac repressor; lacI; The lac repressor binds to the lac operator to inhibit transcription in E. coli. This inhibition can be relieved by adding lactose or isopropyl-β-D-thiogalactopyranoside (IPTG).
    436..1024    -  rep_origin     ori: high-copy-number ColE1/pMB1/pBR322/pUC origin of replication
   1195..2055    -  CDS            AmpR: β-lactamase; bla; confers resistance to ampicillin, carbenicillin, and related antibiotics
   2056..2160    -  promoter       AmpR promoter: bla
   2255..2290    +  CDS            rop (fragment): Rop protein, which maintains plasmids at low copy number; rop
   2392..2491    +  misc_feature   bom (fragment): basis of mobility region from pBR322
   2497..2654    -  CDS            lacZα (fragment): LacZα fragment of β-galactosidase; lacZ fragment
   3879..3899    +  CDS            capTEV™ (fragment): composite tag for in vivo biotinylation, TEV protease cleavage, and 6xHis tagging
   3913..3957    +  CDS            S-Tag: affinity and epitope tag derived from pancreatic ribonuclease A
   4048..4767    +  CDS            EGFP: the original enhanced GFP (Yang et al., 1996) mammalian codon-optimized
   4805..5390    +  misc_feature   IRES2: internal ribosome entry site (IRES) of the encephalomyocarditis virus (EMCV)
   5472..6275    +  CDS            NeoR/KanR: aminoglycoside phosphotransferase from Tn5; aph(3')-II (or nptII); confers resistance to neomycin, kanamycin, and G418 (Geneticin®)
>Addgene plasmid #113822 | pZNF423-donor | depositor full sequence | sequence record 214783 | Full Sequence
GACCTGCAGGCATGCAAGCTTGGCGTAATCATGGTCATAGCTGTTTCCTGTGTGAAATTGTTATCCGCTC
ACAATTCCACACAACATACGAGCCGGAAGCATAAAGTGTAAAGCCTGGGGTGCCTAATGAGTGAGCTAAC
TCACATTAATTGCGTTGCGCTCACTGCCCGCTTTCCAGTCGGGAAACCTGTCGTGCCAGCTGCATTAATG
AATCGGCCAACGCGCGGGGAGAGGCGGTTTGCGTATTGGGCGCTCTTCCGCTTCCTCGCTCACTGACTCG
CTGCGCTCGGTCGTTCGGCTGCGGCGAGCGGTATCAGCTCACTCAAAGGCGGTAATACGGTTATCCACAG
AATCAGGGGATAACGCAGGAAAGAACATGTGAGCAAAAGGCCAGCAAAAGGCCAGGAACCGTAAAAAGGC
CGCGTTGCTGGCGTTTTTCCATAGGCTCCGCCCCCCTGACGAGCATCACAAAAATCGACGCTCAAGTCAG
AGGTGGCGAAACCCGACAGGACTATAAAGATACCAGGCGTTTCCCCCTGGAAGCTCCCTCGTGCGCTCTC
CTGTTCCGACCCTGCCGCTTACCGGATACCTGTCCGCCTTTCTCCCTTCGGGAAGCGTGGCGCTTTCTCA
TAGCTCACGCTGTAGGTATCTCAGTTCGGTGTAGGTCGTTCGCTCCAAGCTGGGCTGTGTGCACGAACCC
CCCGTTCAGCCCGACCGCTGCGCCTTATCCGGTAACTATCGTCTTGAGTCCAACCCGGTAAGACACGACT
TATCGCCACTGGCAGCAGCCACTGGTAACAGGATTAGCAGAGCGAGGTATGTAGGCGGTGCTACAGAGTT
CTTGAAGTGGTGGCCTAACTACGGCTACACTAGAAGGACAGTATTTGGTATCTGCGCTCTGCTGAAGCCA
GTTACCTTCGGAAAAAGAGTTGGTAGCTCTTGATCCGGCAAACAAACCACCGCTGGTAGCGGTGGTTTTT
TTGTTTGCAAGCAGCAGATTACGCGCAGAAAAAAAGGATCTCAAGAAGATCCTTTGATCTTTTCTACGGG
GTCTGACGCTCAGTGGAACGAAAACTCACGTTAAGGGATTTTGGTCATGAGATTATCAAAAAGGATCTTC
ACCTAGATCCTTTTAAATTAAAAATGAAGTTTTAAATCAATCTAAAGTATATATGAGTAAACTTGGTCTG
ACAGTTACCAATGCTTAATCAGTGAGGCACCTATCTCAGCGATCTGTCTATTTCGTTCATCCATAGTTGC
CTGACTCCCCGTCGTGTAGATAACTACGATACGGGAGGGCTTACCATCTGGCCCCAGTGCTGCAATGATA
CCGCGAGACCCACGCTCACCGGCTCCAGATTTATCAGCAATAAACCAGCCAGCCGGAAGGGCCGAGCGCA
GAAGTGGTCCTGCAACTTTATCCGCCTCCATCCAGTCTATTAATTGTTGCCGGGAAGCTAGAGTAAGTAG
TTCGCCAGTTAATAGTTTGCGCAACGTTGTTGCCATTGCTACAGGCATCGTGGTGTCACGCTCGTCGTTT
GGTATGGCTTCATTCAGCTCCGGTTCCCAACGATCAAGGCGAGTTACATGATCCCCCATGTTGTGCAAAA
AAGCGGTTAGCTCCTTCGGTCCTCCGATCGTTGTCAGAAGTAAGTTGGCCGCAGTGTTATCACTCATGGT
TATGGCAGCACTGCATAATTCTCTTACTGTCATGCCATCCGTAAGATGCTTTTCTGTGACTGGTGAGTAC
TCAACCAAGTCATTCTGAGAATAGTGTATGCGGCGACCGAGTTGCTCTTGCCCGGCGTCAATACGGGATA
ATACCGCGCCACATAGCAGAACTTTAAAAGTGCTCATCATTGGAAAACGTTCTTCGGGGCGAAAACTCTC
AAGGATCTTACCGCTGTTGAGATCCAGTTCGATGTAACCCACTCGTGCACCCAACTGATCTTCAGCATCT
TTTACTTTCACCAGCGTTTCTGGGTGAGCAAAAACAGGAAGGCAAAATGCCGCAAAAAAGGGAATAAGGG
CGACACGGAAATGTTGAATACTCATACTCTTCCTTTTTCAATATTATTGAAGCATTTATCAGGGTTATTG
TCTCATGAGCGGATACATATTTGAATGTATTTAGAAAAATAAACAAATAGGGGTTCCGCGCACATTTCCC
CGAAAAGTGCCACCTGACGTCTAAGAAACCATTATTATCATGACATTAACCTATAAAAATAGGCGTATCA
CGAGGCCCTTTCGTCTCGCGCGTTTCGGTGATGACGGTGAAAACCTCTGACACATGCAGCTCCCGGAGAC
GGTCACAGCTTGTCTGTAAGCGGATGCCGGGAGCAGACAAGCCCGTCAGGGCGCGTCAGCGGGTGTTGGC
GGGTGTCGGGGCTGGCTTAACTATGCGGCATCAGAGCAGATTGTACTGAGAGTGCACCATATGCGGTGTG
AAATACCGCACAGATGCGTAAGGAGAAAATACCGCATCAGGCGCCATTCGCCATTCAGGCTGCGCAACTG
TTGGGAAGGGCGATCGGTGCGGGCCTCTTCGCTATTACGCCAGCTGGCGAAAGGGGGATGTGCTGCAAGG
CGATTAAGTTGGGTAACGCCAGGGTTTTCCCAGTCACGACGTTGTAAAACGACGGCCAGTGAATTCGAGC
TCGGTACCCTCCGGGCGAGGCTACTGGCATCACCTGGTCGCCCTCGCCGCGGACCCGAGCCCAGGAGAGA
CGCGGTGCCTCTGCTGACCCCTGGCGGTCAGCGGCACAGCTGCAGGAGTCGCCGGGCCCTGGGGGGCGCC
CAGAAGGAGCCTCTCCCGGGGATCTAGGGTCCTGTGCGGCCCCAAACAGGGCCACCCTACACCTGGTGGA
TGTTGCCTCCTTTCTCCAGGTGTCATGAGGTGGAGCACCACCTGAGGCTTTGATGAAATGGGTCTGAATT
TGGAACACGAACCACTGAAAAGAAACAAAAAGACGGCTTTCAGATGCCAAATCCCACCCCCAGTCCCAGG
CCGCTGGCTCCTGTGAAACAGATCAACCCTGCTGGCCCCCTCTGGCTGGCAGGGGGAGGAAATGCCATTG
ACTGTAATGAGAGGGAAACATTTGGCCACAGGGTCCCACCTGGGCCCTGGATTCCTAGGTGCATTCGGCC
AAACTGCACTGAGTCCCTGTCTCTGGTTGGGCCATTGCCATGTGACCAAGCAGGCAGGCTCCCGGAGCCC
AGCAGCAGAGGCTCCTCCCGCGTCTTCCTGCCGGGTGACCTGTCCCCTGCCTGGGCCGCAGGCACCACGG
CCGCCCACTGCCTCAGCACGCCTGTGCCCGCTCGGGTGTTTCTTGGCCGGAGAGCTGCACAGCACATCTG
CTGTCTCCCTCTGCTAGGCTCGGAGCAGCCACGGGGAAGACTGAGAGGGGGATGCGAGGGCAGCCTGCAG
GCGATCAGAGTTTCCTCCTCTTCATTAGAGGAAAAGGGAGATGGAGAGGTGAACAGGGATGTTTTTAATT
CCTGCCTCCTCCCCGGCATTTCCCCTTTCCCTCCACCTAGCCAGTCCCCCCGGTAAGACCTGAATGGTCT
TTAAAAAAAAAAAAAAAAAAAAAGCCAAAAAACAACATATAGGGAGTCCAAGTTGGCAGTAACAGGAACC
TATCCCCAAGCCCCAAATCAACGTGGCGTCTTGGCAGCTGCGTCCCTGGAGCACTTTTTCCTTGTTGCAT
TTTGTTTTGTTATAATCGAGACGCTTTTCTGCGGCTCCCGGCGTAAATGCACTGAGTGGGAGGGACGAGC
ATGCTCTCCATTCTTCTCCTTCATGTGTGTCTCCTTTCTTCGCCTTTGCAGAACCACACGATGAGCCAGC
ACGCACAGGGGATTCCAACTACTGCAAGCGAGAATCTTTATTTTCAGGGCGCCGCCAAATTCAAAGAAAC
CGCTGCTGCTAAATTCGAACGCCAGCACATGGACAGCGGAGGTGGAGGTTCGAGCGGTCCCTCGGGTTCG
TCGAGCCTGGAAGTTCTGTTCCAGGGGCCCCTGTCGTCGAGCGGTCCCTCGGGTTCGATGGTGAGCAAAG
GCGAGGAGCTGTTCACCGGGGTGGTGCCCATCCTGGTCGAGCTGGACGGCGACGTAAACGGCCACAAGTT
CAGCGTGTCCGGCGAGGGCGAGGGCGATGCCACCTACGGCAAGCTGACCCTGAAGTTCATCTGCACCACC
GGCAAGCTGCCCGTGCCCTGGCCCACCCTCGTGACCACCCTGACCTACGGCGTGCAGTGCTTCAGCCGCT
ACCCCGACCACATGAAGCAGCACGACTTCTTCAAGTCCGCCATGCCCGAAGGCTACGTCCAGGAGCGCAC
CATCTTCTTCAAGGACGACGGCAACTACAAGACCCGCGCCGAGGTGAAGTTCGAGGGCGACACCCTGGTG
AACCGCATCGAGCTGAAGGGCATCGACTTCAAGGAGGACGGCAACATCCTGGGGCACAAGCTGGAGTACA
ACTACAACAGCCACAACGTCTATATCATGGCCGACAAGCAGAAGAACGGCATCAAGGTGAACTTCAAGAT
CCGCCACAACATCGAGGACGGCAGCGTGCAGCTCGCCGACCACTACCAGCAGAACACCCCCATCGGCGAC
GGCCCCGTGCTGCTGCCCGACAACCACTACCTGAGCACCCAGTCCGCCCTGAGCAAAGACCCCAACGAGA
AGCGCGATCACATGGTCCTTAAGGAGTTCGTGACCGCCGCCGGGATCACTCTCGGCATGGACGAGCTGTA
CAAGTAATGATCTAGAGTCGAGTTAATTAAGAATTCCGCCCCCCCCCCTCTCCCTCCCCCCCCCTAACGT
TACTGGCCGAAGCCGCTTGGAATAAGGCCGGTGTGCGTTTGTCTATATGTTATTTTCCACCATATTGCCG
TCTTTTGGCAATGTGAGGGCCCGGAAACCTGGCCCTGTCTTCTTGACGAGCATTCCTAGGGGTCTTTCCC
CTCTCGCCAAAGGAATGCAGGGTCTGTTGAATGTCGTGAAGGAAGCAGTTCCTCTGGAAGCTTCTTGAAG
ACAAACAACGTCTGTAGCGACCCTTTGCAGGCAGCGGAACCCCCCACCTGGCGACAGGTGCCTCTGCGGC
CAAAAGCCACGTGTATAAGATACACCTGCAAAGGCGGCACAACCCCAGTGCCACGTTGTGAGTTGGATAG
TTGTGGAAAGAGTCAAATGGCTCTCCTCAAGCGTATTCAACAAGGGGCTGAAGGATGCCCAGAAGGTACC
CCATTGTATGGGATCTGATCTGGGGCCTCGGTGCACATGCTTTACATGTGTTTAGTCGAGGTTAAAAAAA
CGTCTAGGCCCCCCGAACCACGGGGACGTGGTTTTCCTTTGAAAAACACGATGATAATATGGCCACAACC
TGTTACATTGCACAAGATAAAAATATATCATCACGAACAGTAAAACTGTCTGCTTACATAAACAGTAATA
CAAGGGGTGTTATGGGATCGGCCATTGAACAAGATGGATTGCACGCAGGTTCTCCGGCCGCTTGGGTGGA
GAGGCTATTCGGCTATGACTGGGCACAACAGACAATCGGCTGCTCTGATGCCGCCGTGTTCCGGCTGTCA
GCGCAGGGGCGCCCGGTTCTTTTTGTCAAGACCGACCTGTCCGGTGCCCTGAATGAACTGCAGGACGAGG
CAGCGCGGCTATCGTGGCTGGCCACGACGGGCGTTCCTTGCGCAGCTGTGCTCGACGTTGTCACTGAAGC
GGGAAGGGACTGGCTGCTATTGGGCGAAGTGCCGGGGCAGGATCTCCTGTCATCTCACCTTGCTCCTGCC
GAGAAAGTATCCATCATGGCTGATGCAATGCGGCGGCTGCATACGCTTGATCCGGCTACCTGCCCATTCG
ACCACCAAGCGAAACATCGCATCGAGCGAGCACGTACTCGGATGGAAGCCGGTCTTGTCGATCAGGATGA
TCTGGACGAAGAGCATCAGGGGCTCGCGCCAGCCGAACTGTTCGCCAGGCTCAAGGCGCGCATGCCCGAC
GGCGAGGATCTCGTCGTGACCCATGGCGATGCCTGCTTGCCGAATATCATGGTGGAAAATGGCCGCTTTT
CTGGATTCATCGACTGTGGCCGGCTGGGTGTGGCGGACCGCTATCAGGACATAGCGTTGGCTACCCGTGA
TATTGCTGAAGAGCTTGGCGGCGAATGGGCTGACCGCTTCCTCGTGCTTTACGGTATCGCCGCTCCCGAT
TCGCAGCGCATCGCCTTCTATCGCCTTCTTGACGAGTTCTTCTGAGTCGGGATCGCTCAACAGGACACCT
CTCCGCAGAAGGCTTGCCGGAGACGCCGTGGGGAGGGCCATTTGAACATTACATCCAATCAAAGTGTCAT
TTGCAACCCAGATGTAAAACTCTAATGATTTGGCCATGAGGCGCTGCTATTATAAGCAGCTGGAAATGAA
TATTAATGGCAGAGATTAAAAGTATTCCATGCTCAGTATTTTTTATTGTCCTGCTACAGCTAGTGTGCTT
TTAGACTTTCCGCCGCAGACTACATTTCTAGAGTTAGAGAAACCTGCTTTTTAAGGCTATTGTCCTTTGT
TCCTTCATGTATTATATTGATAGTTTTTAAAAAAGAATTAGTGTGATTTTTTTTCTTTGCTTCTTTTTTT
TCTTTCTTGTTTTTCTTCCCCCCCACCCCCCACCCCCTTCGGTTAACTACTTTTTAATTGCAATTCTAGG
TAATTGTGCATCGTGATGTGATTGCTTGGCTATTGTCTGAATATTTCCTTTTAATTTTTTAATTAAAGAC
TAATGCTTTGATTGGATTTGCCAGTTCACCGGACAGTGATTAAAACTATGTAATGAATATAATCGGTTTC
AGTGCAACTGGATGGTCTGCTTTTAAATGTGACTTAATCTGACTGCAGTAACTAGTACAGTTCAATAAAG
GGAATCCATGCGATTAGCATCCGGCTGCCTGGTTCTCTCCTCCCCAGCCTAGGGCCGCGTGGGGGGCTGT
CAGCTCCTGTAAGGTGTGTTCCCCTACAAGTTCCTGTGGGCTTGCACACGCCCTTGGGGACCTGCACACA
ATAGACCCTGCTCCCCTTGGAAAAGAATCGTAGTAACCTAATGCATGCAGACTGGACAGGCTGGCAGTGG
CCACAGGAGTCAAAGCAGAAGACCCCTTAATGATGGAATACCCTGATCTTCCCACTCTTGGATGGGGAAA
CAGAGGCCCAAGGGTAACGTGCAGCTTTCCCAAGGCCACGCAGCAGGTTGGTCACCATGCTGATTGTGAA
GTCTTCTTGGCTTTCCCTTCAGGGTTGGCTTTCCCCTTTGTTGGATACAGGCAGGCAAGTG
