Features (pLannotate 1.2.2; 16 found; start..end, strand, type, name):
      1..21      +  misc_feature   MCS (fragment): pUC18/19 multiple cloning site
     58..74      -  protein_bind   lac operator: The lac repressor binds to the lac operator to inhibit transcription in E. coli. This inhibition can be relieved by adding lactose or isopropyl-β-D-thiogalactopyranoside (IPTG). lac repressor encoded by lacI
     82..112     -  promoter       lac promoter: promoter for the E. coli lac operon
    127..148     -  protein_bind   CAP binding site: CAP binding activates transcription in the presence of cAMP. E. coli catabolite activator protein
    161..253     -  CDS            lacI (fragment): lac repressor; lacI; The lac repressor binds to the lac operator to inhibit transcription in E. coli. This inhibition can be relieved by adding lactose or isopropyl-β-D-thiogalactopyranoside (IPTG).
    436..1024    -  rep_origin     ori: high-copy-number ColE1/pMB1/pBR322/pUC origin of replication
   1195..2055    -  CDS            AmpR: β-lactamase; bla; confers resistance to ampicillin, carbenicillin, and related antibiotics
   2056..2160    -  promoter       AmpR promoter: bla
   2255..2290    +  CDS            rop (fragment): Rop protein, which maintains plasmids at low copy number; rop
   2392..2491    +  misc_feature   bom (fragment): basis of mobility region from pBR322
   2497..2654    -  CDS            lacZα (fragment): LacZα fragment of β-galactosidase; lacZ fragment
   3878..3898    +  CDS            capTEV™ (fragment): composite tag for in vivo biotinylation, TEV protease cleavage, and 6xHis tagging
   3912..3956    +  CDS            S-Tag: affinity and epitope tag derived from pancreatic ribonuclease A
   4047..4766    +  CDS            EGFP: the original enhanced GFP (Yang et al., 1996) mammalian codon-optimized
   4804..5389    +  misc_feature   IRES2: internal ribosome entry site (IRES) of the encephalomyocarditis virus (EMCV)
   5471..6274    +  CDS            NeoR/KanR: aminoglycoside phosphotransferase from Tn5; aph(3')-II (or nptII); confers resistance to neomycin, kanamycin, and G418 (Geneticin®)
>Addgene plasmid #113822 | pZNF423-donor | addgene full sequence | sequence record 230193 | Addgene NGS Result
GACCTGCAGGCATGCAAGCTTGGCGTAATCATGGTCATAGCTGTTTCCTGTGTGAAATTGTTATCCGCTC
ACAATTCCACACAACATACGAGCCGGAAGCATAAAGTGTAAAGCCTGGGGTGCCTAATGAGTGAGCTAAC
TCACATTAATTGCGTTGCGCTCACTGCCCGCTTTCCAGTCGGGAAACCTGTCGTGCCAGCTGCATTAATG
AATCGGCCAACGCGCGGGGAGAGGCGGTTTGCGTATTGGGCGCTCTTCCGCTTCCTCGCTCACTGACTCG
CTGCGCTCGGTCGTTCGGCTGCGGCGAGCGGTATCAGCTCACTCAAAGGCGGTAATACGGTTATCCACAG
AATCAGGGGATAACGCAGGAAAGAACATGTGAGCAAAAGGCCAGCAAAAGGCCAGGAACCGTAAAAAGGC
CGCGTTGCTGGCGTTTTTCCATAGGCTCCGCCCCCCTGACGAGCATCACAAAAATCGACGCTCAAGTCAG
AGGTGGCGAAACCCGACAGGACTATAAAGATACCAGGCGTTTCCCCCTGGAAGCTCCCTCGTGCGCTCTC
CTGTTCCGACCCTGCCGCTTACCGGATACCTGTCCGCCTTTCTCCCTTCGGGAAGCGTGGCGCTTTCTCA
TAGCTCACGCTGTAGGTATCTCAGTTCGGTGTAGGTCGTTCGCTCCAAGCTGGGCTGTGTGCACGAACCC
CCCGTTCAGCCCGACCGCTGCGCCTTATCCGGTAACTATCGTCTTGAGTCCAACCCGGTAAGACACGACT
TATCGCCACTGGCAGCAGCCACTGGTAACAGGATTAGCAGAGCGAGGTATGTAGGCGGTGCTACAGAGTT
CTTGAAGTGGTGGCCTAACTACGGCTACACTAGAAGAACAGTATTTGGTATCTGCGCTCTGCTGAAGCCA
GTTACCTTCGGAAAAAGAGTTGGTAGCTCTTGATCCGGCAAACAAACCACCGCTGGTAGCGGTGGTTTTT
TTGTTTGCAAGCAGCAGATTACGCGCAGAAAAAAAGGATCTCAAGAAGATCCTTTGATCTTTTCTACGGG
GTCTGACGCTCAGTGGAACGAAAACTCACGTTAAGGGATTTTGGTCATGAGATTATCAAAAAGGATCTTC
ACCTAGATCCTTTTAAATTAAAAATGAAGTTTTAAATCAATCTAAAGTATATATGAGTAAACTTGGTCTG
ACAGTTACCAATGCTTAATCAGTGAGGCACCTATCTCAGCGATCTGTCTATTTCGTTCATCCATAGTTGC
CTGACTCCCCGTCGTGTAGATAACTACGATACGGGAGGGCTTACCATCTGGCCCCAGTGCTGCAATGATA
CCGCGAGACCCACGCTCACCGGCTCCAGATTTATCAGCAATAAACCAGCCAGCCGGAAGGGCCGAGCGCA
GAAGTGGTCCTGCAACTTTATCCGCCTCCATCCAGTCTATTAATTGTTGCCGGGAAGCTAGAGTAAGTAG
TTCGCCAGTTAATAGTTTGCGCAACGTTGTTGCCATTGCTACAGGCATCGTGGTGTCACGCTCGTCGTTT
GGTATGGCTTCATTCAGCTCCGGTTCCCAACGATCAAGGCGAGTTACATGATCCCCCATGTTGTGCAAAA
AAGCGGTTAGCTCCTTCGGTCCTCCGATCGTTGTCAGAAGTAAGTTGGCCGCAGTGTTATCACTCATGGT
TATGGCAGCACTGCATAATTCTCTTACTGTCATGCCATCCGTAAGATGCTTTTCTGTGACTGGTGAGTAC
TCAACCAAGTCATTCTGAGAATAGTGTATGCGGCGACCGAGTTGCTCTTGCCCGGCGTCAATACGGGATA
ATACCGCGCCACATAGCAGAACTTTAAAAGTGCTCATCATTGGAAAACGTTCTTCGGGGCGAAAACTCTC
AAGGATCTTACCGCTGTTGAGATCCAGTTCGATGTAACCCACTCGTGCACCCAACTGATCTTCAGCATCT
TTTACTTTCACCAGCGTTTCTGGGTGAGCAAAAACAGGAAGGCAAAATGCCGCAAAAAAGGGAATAAGGG
CGACACGGAAATGTTGAATACTCATACTCTTCCTTTTTCAATATTATTGAAGCATTTATCAGGGTTATTG
TCTCATGAGCGGATACATATTTGAATGTATTTAGAAAAATAAACAAATAGGGGTTCCGCGCACATTTCCC
CGAAAAGTGCCACCTGACGTCTAAGAAACCATTATTATCATGACATTAACCTATAAAAATAGGCGTATCA
CGAGGCCCTTTCGTCTCGCGCGTTTCGGTGATGACGGTGAAAACCTCTGACACATGCAGCTCCCGGAGAC
GGTCACAGCTTGTCTGTAAGCGGATGCCGGGAGCAGACAAGCCCGTCAGGGCGCGTCAGCGGGTGTTGGC
GGGTGTCGGGGCTGGCTTAACTATGCGGCATCAGAGCAGATTGTACTGAGAGTGCACCATATGCGGTGTG
AAATACCGCACAGATGCGTAAGGAGAAAATACCGCATCAGGCGCCATTCGCCATTCAGGCTGCGCAACTG
TTGGGAAGGGCGATCGGTGCGGGCCTCTTCGCTATTACGCCAGCTGGCGAAAGGGGGATGTGCTGCAAGG
CGATTAAGTTGGGTAACGCCAGGGTTTTCCCAGTCACGACGTTGTAAAACGACGGCCAGTGAATTCGAGC
TCGGTACCCTCCGGGCGAGGCTACTGGCATCACCTGGTCGCCCTCGCCGCGGACCCGAGCCCAGGAGAGA
CGCGGTGCCTCTGCTGACCCCTGGCGGTCAGCGGCACAGCTGCAGGAGTCGCCGGGCCCTGGGGGGCGCC
CAGAAGGAGCCTCTCCCGGGGATCTAGGGTCCTGTGCGGCCCCAAACAGGGCCACCCTACACCTGGTGGA
TGTTGCCTCCTTTCTCCAGGTGTCATGAGGTGGAGCACCACCTGAGGCTTTGATGAAATGGGTCTGAATT
TGGAACACGAACCACTGAAAAGAAACAAAAAGACGGCTTTCAGATGCCAAATCCCACCCCCAGTCCCAGG
CCGCTGGCTCCTGTGAAACAGATCAACCCTGCTGGCCCCCTCTGGCTGGCAGGGGGAGGAAATGCCATTG
ACTGTAATGAGAGGGAAACATTTGGCCACAGGGTCCCACCTGGGCCCTGGATTCCTAGGTGCATTCGGCC
AAACTGCACTGAGTCCCTGTCTCTGGTTGGGCCATTGCCATGTGACCAAGCAGGCAGGCTCCCGGAGCCC
AGCAGCAGAGGCTCCTCCCGCGTCTTCCTGCCGGGTGACCTGTCCCCTGCCTGGGCCGCAGGCACCACGG
CCGCCCACTGCCTCAGCACGCCTGTGCCCGCTCGGGTGTTTCTTGGCCGGAGAGCTGCACAGCACATCTG
CTGTCTCCCTCTGCTAGGCTCGGAGCAGCCACGGGGAAGACTGAGAGGGGGATGCGAGGGCAGCCTGCAG
GCGATCAGAGTTTCCTCCTCTTCATTAGAGGAAAAGGGAGATGGAGAGGTGAACAGGGATGTTTTTAATT
CCTGCCTCCTCCCCGGCATTTCCCCTTTCCCTCCACCTAGCCAGTCCCCCCGGTAAGACCTGAATGGTCT
TTAAAAAAAAAAAAAAAAAAAAGCCAAAAAACAACATATAGGGAGTCCAAGTTGGCAGTAACAGGAACCT
ATCCCCAAGCCCCAAATCAACGTGGCGTCTTGGCAGCTGCGTCCCTGGAGCACTTTTTCCTTGTTGCATT
TTGTTTTGTTATAATCGAGACGCTTTTCTGCGGCTCCCGGCGTAAATGCACTGAGTGGGAGGGACGAGCA
TGCTCTCCATTCTTCTCCTTCATGTGTGTCTCCTTTCTTCGCCTTTGCAGAACCACACGATGAGCCAGCA
CGCACAGGGGATTCCAACTACTGCAAGCGAGAATCTTTATTTTCAGGGCGCCGCCAAATTCAAAGAAACC
GCTGCTGCTAAATTCGAACGCCAGCACATGGACAGCGGAGGTGGAGGTTCGAGCGGTCCCTCGGGTTCGT
CGAGCCTGGAAGTTCTGTTCCAGGGGCCCCTGTCGTCGAGCGGTCCCTCGGGTTCGATGGTGAGCAAAGG
CGAGGAGCTGTTCACCGGGGTGGTGCCCATCCTGGTCGAGCTGGACGGCGACGTAAACGGCCACAAGTTC
AGCGTGTCCGGCGAGGGCGAGGGCGATGCCACCTACGGCAAGCTGACCCTGAAGTTCATCTGCACCACCG
GCAAGCTGCCCGTGCCCTGGCCCACCCTCGTGACCACCCTGACCTACGGCGTGCAGTGCTTCAGCCGCTA
CCCCGACCACATGAAGCAGCACGACTTCTTCAAGTCCGCCATGCCCGAAGGCTACGTCCAGGAGCGCACC
ATCTTCTTCAAGGACGACGGCAACTACAAGACCCGCGCCGAGGTGAAGTTCGAGGGCGACACCCTGGTGA
ACCGCATCGAGCTGAAGGGCATCGACTTCAAGGAGGACGGCAACATCCTGGGGCACAAGCTGGAGTACAA
CTACAACAGCCACAACGTCTATATCATGGCCGACAAGCAGAAGAACGGCATCAAGGTGAACTTCAAGATC
CGCCACAACATCGAGGACGGCAGCGTGCAGCTCGCCGACCACTACCAGCAGAACACCCCCATCGGCGACG
GCCCCGTGCTGCTGCCCGACAACCACTACCTGAGCACCCAGTCCGCCCTGAGCAAAGACCCCAACGAGAA
GCGCGATCACATGGTCCTTAAGGAGTTCGTGACCGCCGCCGGGATCACTCTCGGCATGGACGAGCTGTAC
AAGTAATGATCTAGAGTCGAGTTAATTAAGAATTCCGCCCCCCCCCCTCTCCCTCCCCCCCCCTAACGTT
ACTGGCCGAAGCCGCTTGGAATAAGGCCGGTGTGCGTTTGTCTATATGTTATTTTCCACCATATTGCCGT
CTTTTGGCAATGTGAGGGCCCGGAAACCTGGCCCTGTCTTCTTGACGAGCATTCCTAGGGGTCTTTCCCC
TCTCGCCAAAGGAATGCAGGGTCTGTTGAATGTCGTGAAGGAAGCAGTTCCTCTGGAAGCTTCTTGAAGA
CAAACAACGTCTGTAGCGACCCTTTGCAGGCAGCGGAACCCCCCACCTGGCGACAGGTGCCTCTGCGGCC
AAAAGCCACGTGTATAAGATACACCTGCAAAGGCGGCACAACCCCAGTGCCACGTTGTGAGTTGGATAGT
TGTGGAAAGAGTCAAATGGCTCTCCTCAAGCGTATTCAACAAGGGGCTGAAGGATGCCCAGAAGGTACCC
CATTGTATGGGATCTGATCTGGGGCCTCGGTGCACATGCTTTACATGTGTTTAGTCGAGGTTAAAAAAAC
GTCTAGGCCCCCCGAACCACGGGGACGTGGTTTTCCTTTGAAAAACACGATGATAATATGGCCACAACCT
GTTACATTGCACAAGATAAAAATATATCATCACGAACAGTAAAACTGTCTGCTTACATAAACAGTAATAC
AAGGGGTGTTATGGGATCGGCCATTGAACAAGATGGATTGCACGCAGGTTCTCCGGCCGCTTGGGTGGAG
AGGCTATTCGGCTATGACTGGGCACAACAGACAATCGGCTGCTCTGATGCCGCCGTGTTCCGGCTGTCAG
CGCAGGGGCGCCCGGTTCTTTTTGTCAAGACCGACCTGTCCGGTGCCCTGAATGAACTGCAGGACGAGGC
AGCGCGGCTATCGTGGCTGGCCACGACGGGCGTTCCTTGCGCAGCTGTGCTCGACGTTGTCACTGAAGCG
GGAAGGGACTGGCTGCTATTGGGCGAAGTGCCGGGGCAGGATCTCCTGTCATCTCACCTTGCTCCTGCCG
AGAAAGTATCCATCATGGCTGATGCAATGCGGCGGCTGCATACGCTTGATCCGGCTACCTGCCCATTCGA
CCACCAAGCGAAACATCGCATCGAGCGAGCACGTACTCGGATGGAAGCCGGTCTTGTCGATCAGGATGAT
CTGGACGAAGAGCATCAGGGGCTCGCGCCAGCCGAACTGTTCGCCAGGCTCAAGGCGCGCATGCCCGACG
GCGAGGATCTCGTCGTGACCCATGGCGATGCCTGCTTGCCGAATATCATGGTGGAAAATGGCCGCTTTTC
TGGATTCATCGACTGTGGCCGGCTGGGTGTGGCGGACCGCTATCAGGACATAGCGTTGGCTACCCGTGAT
ATTGCTGAAGAGCTTGGCGGCGAATGGGCTGACCGCTTCCTCGTGCTTTACGGTATCGCCGCTCCCGATT
CGCAGCGCATCGCCTTCTATCGCCTTCTTGACGAGTTCTTCTGAGTCGAGATCGCTCAACAGGACACCTC
TCCGCAGAAGGCTTGCCGGAGACGCCGTGGGGAGGGCCATTTGAACATTACATCCAATCAAAGTGTCATT
TGCAACCCAGATGTAAAACTCTAATGATTTGGCCATGAGGCGCTGCTATTATAAGCAGCTGGAAATGAAT
ATTAATGGCAGAGATTAAAAGTATTCCATGCTCAGTATTTTTTATTGTCCTGCTACAGCTAGTGTGCTTT
TAGACTTTCCGCCGCAGACTACATTTCTAGAGTTAGAGAAACCTGCTTTTTAAGGCTATTGTCCTTTGTT
CCTTCATGTATTATATTGATAGTTTTTAAAAAAGAATTAGTGTGATTTTTTTTCTTTGCTTCTTTTTTTT
CTTTCTTGTTTTTCTTCCCCCCCACCCCCCACCCCCTTCGGTTAACTACTTTTTAATTGCAATTCTAGGT
AATTGTGCATCGTGATGTGATTGCTTGGCTATTGTCTGAATATTTCCTTTTAATTTTTTAATTAAAGACT
AATGCTTTGATTGGATTTGCCAGTTCACCGGACAGTGATTAAAACTATGTAATGAATATAATCGGTTTCA
GTGCAACTGGATGGTCTGCTTTTAAATGTGACTTAATCTGACTGCAGTAACTAGTACAGTTCAATAAAGG
GAATCCATGCGATTAGCATCCGGCTGCCTGGTTCTCTCCTCCCCAGCCTAGGGCCGCGTGGGGGGCTGTC
AGCTCCTGTAAGGTGTGTTCCCCTACAAGTTCCTGTGGGCTTGCACACGCCCTTGGGGACCTGCACACAA
TAGACCCTGCTCCCCTTGGAAAAGAATCGTAGTAACCTAATGCATGCAGACTGGACAGGCTGGCAGTGGC
CACAGGAGTCAAAGCAGAAGACCCCTTAATGATGGAATACCCTGATCTTCCCACTCTTGGATGGGGAAAC
AGAGGCCCAAGGGTAACGTGCAGCTTTCCCAAGGCCACGCAGCAGGTTGGTCACCATGCTGATTGTGAAG
TCTTCTTGGCTTTCCCTTCAGGGTTGGCTTTCCCCTTTGTTGGATACAGGCAGGCAAGTG
